Addgene plasmid #134411: S3_008_026_096
Purpose: pYTK096-pRPL18B_ NLS_FdeR_N_2NLS _tPGK1-pGPM1-fdeO_mcherry_tTDH1
Depositing lab: Mattheos Koffas. Depositing organization: Rensselaer Polytechnic Institute. Publication: Design and Characterization of Biosensors for the Screening of Modular Assembled Naringenin Biosynthetic Library in Saccharomyces cerevisiae. Wang R, Cress BF, Yang Z, Hordines JC 3rd, Zhao S, Jung GY, Wang Z, Koffas MAG. ACS Synth Biol. 2019 Sep 20;8(9):2121-2130. doi: 10.1021/acssynbio.9b00212. Epub 2019 Aug 28. PubMed 31433622.
Backbone
  Vector backbone: pYTK096
  Vector type: Yeast Expression
  Selectable markers: URA3
Growth in bacteria
  Bacterial resistance: Kanamycin, 50 μg/mL
  Growth temperature: 37°C
  Growth strain: DH5alpha
  Copy number: Unknown
Gene/Insert 1
  Gene/Insert name: mCherry
  Insert size (bp): 711
  Mutation: none
  Promoter: pGPM1
  Tag / fusion protein: none
  Cloning method: Unknown
  Sequencing primers: 5′ CTGAACTGGCCGATAATTGCAGACG; 3′ GGTTCGTAACATCTCTGTAACTGCT
Gene/Insert 2
  Gene/Insert name: NLS_FdeR-N_2xNLS
  Insert size (bp): 948
  Mutation: none
  Promoter: pRPL18B
  Tag / fusion protein: none
  Cloning method: Unknown
  Sequencing primers: 5′ CTGAACTGGCCGATAATTGCAGACG; 3′ GGTTCGTAACATCTCTGTAACTGCT
Terms and licenses: Academic/Nonprofit Terms; Industry Terms: Not Available to Industry
Depositor comments: The plasmid contains a small insertion 3' of the insert that results in the C-terminal NLS being unfused to the ORF.
How to cite: S3_008_026_096 was a gift from Mattheos Koffas (Addgene plasmid # 134411 ; http://n2t.net/addgene:134411 ; RRID:Addgene_134411)
