[The description below was written by a language model from this plasmid's Addgene catalogue record and pLannotate feature annotations shown in this document.]
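Description:
S3_008_026_096 is a yeast expression plasmid built on the pYTK096 backbone that carries a two-gene naringenin biosensor for Saccharomyces cerevisiae. In E. coli it is maintained through a high-copy ColE1/pUC-type origin and selected with kanamycin (KanR, aph(3')-Ia). In yeast, selection relies on the URA3 auxotrophic marker with its own promoter, which is also counterselectable with 5-FOA. No yeast replication origin (2μ or CEN/ARS) is annotated. Instead, fragments of GEA2 and TIM9, genes that neighbour the URA3 locus, flank the payload and marker. This arrangement is consistent with homology arms for chromosomal integration, although the record does not say so explicitly.

The payload consists of a sensor cassette and a reporter cassette. In the first, the RPL18B promoter drives FdeR, a flavonoid-responsive transcriptional regulator, designed with an N-terminal NLS and two C-terminal SV40 NLS copies and terminated by tPGK1. In the second, mCherry is expressed from a GPM1 promoter engineered to contain the fdeO operator and is terminated by tTDH1. FdeR acting at fdeO is meant to couple red fluorescence to naringenin level, so that strains from a modular biosynthetic pathway library can be screened by fluorescence.

The automated annotation detects the tandem SV40 NLS, the PGK1 terminator and mCherry, but not FdeR, the promoters or tTDH1. The depositor notes a small insertion 3' of the FdeR insert that leaves the C-terminal NLS unfused to the ORF. The repository's sequenced record (7,366 nt) is slightly longer than the depositor's sequence (7,335 nt), though the record does not attribute this difference to the insertion.
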