Features (pLannotate 1.2.2; 10 found; start..end, strand, type, name):
      8..364     +  CDS            GEA2 (fragment): GEA2_YEAST - Experimental evidence at protein level: Swiss-Prot protein existence level 1. Activates the ARF proteins by exchanging bound GDP for free GTP. Plays a role in maintaining mitochondrial morphology (PubMed:25190516). From Saccharomyces cerevisiae (strain ATCC 204508 / S288c) (Baker's yeast).
   2250..2270    +  CDS            SV40 NLS: nuclear localization signal of SV40 (simian virus 40) large T antigen
   2274..2294    +  CDS            SV40 NLS: nuclear localization signal of SV40 (simian virus 40) large T antigen
   2308..2532    +  terminator     PGK1 terminator (fragment): S. cerevisae PGK1; transcription terminator for 3-phosphoglycerate kinase gene
   2990..3697    +  CDS            mCherry: mCherry is a basic (constitutively fluorescent) red fluorescent protein published in 2004, derived from Discosoma sp.. It is reported to be a very rapidly-maturing monomer with low acid sensitivity.
   3986..4162    +  promoter       URA3 promoter (fragment): S. cerevisiae URA3
   4163..4966    +  CDS            URA3: orotidine-5'-phosphate decarboxylase, required for uracil biosynthesis; S. cerevisiae URA3; yeast auxotrophic marker, counterselectable with 5-fluoroorotic acid (5-FOA)
   5234..5494    +  CDS            TIM9: TIM9_YEAST - Experimental evidence at protein level: Swiss-Prot protein existence level 1. Mitochondrial intermembrane chaperone that participates in the import and insertion of multi-pass transmembrane proteins into the mitochondrial inner membrane. Also required for the transfer of beta- barrel precursors from the TOM complex to the sorting and assembly machinery (SAM complex) of the outer membrane. Acts as a chaperone-like protein that protects the hydrophobic precursors from aggregation and guide them through the mitochondrial intermembrane space. Compared to TIM10, it may have a strong st
   5608..6423    -  CDS            KanR: aminoglycoside phosphotransferase; aph(3')-Ia; confers resistance to kanamycin in bacteria or G418 (Geneticin®) in eukaryotes
   6648..7236    +  rep_origin     ori: high-copy-number ColE1/pMB1/pBR322/pUC origin of replication
>Addgene plasmid #134411 | S3_008_026_096 | depositor full sequence | sequence record 258369 | S3_008_026_096 sequence 7335 bps
GCGGCCGCCAATGCTAAATTCGAGTGAAACACAGGAAGATCAGAAAATCCTCATTTCATCCATATTAACA
ATAATTTCAAATGTTTATTTGCATTATTTGAAACTAGGCAAGACAAGCAACGAAACGTTTTTGAAAATTT
TGAGTATTTTCAATAAATTTGTAGAGGACTCAGATATTGAAAAAAAGCTACAGCAATTAATACTTGATAA
GAAGAGTATTGAGAAGGGCAACGGTTCATCATCTCATGGATCTGCACATGAACAAACACCAGAGTCAAAC
GACGTTGAAATTGAGGCTACTGCGCCAATTGATGACAATACAGACGATGATAACAAACCGAAGTTATCTG
ATGTAGAAAAGGATTAAAGATGCTAAGAGATAGTGATGATATTTCATAAATAATGTAATTCTATATATGT
TAATTACCTTTTTTGCGAGGCATATTTATGGTGAAGGATAAGTTTTGACCATCAAAGAAGGTTAATGTGG
CTGTGGTTTCAGGGTCCATAAAGCCCACATGGATAACATTACCCCTGAATTCGCATCTAGACTGAACTGG
CCGATAATTGCAGACGAACGAAGAGGATGTCCAATATTTTTTTTAAGGAATAAGGATACTTCAAGACTAG
ATTCCCCCCTGCATTCCCATCAGAACCGTAAACCTTGGCGCTTTCCTTGGGAAGTATTCAAGAAGTGCCT
TGTCCGGTTTCTGTGGCTCACAAACCAGCGCGCCCGATATGGCTTTCTTTTCACTTATGAATGTACCAGT
ACGGGACAATTAGAACGCTCCTGTAACAATCTCTTTGCAAATGTGGGGTTACATTCTAACCATGTCACAC
TGCTGACGAAATTCAAAGTAAAAAAAAATGGGACCACGTCTTGAGAACGATAGATTTTCTTTATTTTACA
TTGAACAGTCGTTGTCTCAGCGCGCTTTATGTTTTCATTCATACTTCATATTATAAAATAACAAAAGAAG
AATTTCATATTCACGCCCAAGAAATCAGGCTGCTTTCCAAATGCAATTGACACTTCATTAGCCATCACAC
AAAACTCTTTCTTGCTGGAGCTTCTTTTAAAAAAGACCTCAGTACACCAAACACGTTACCCGACCTCGTT
ATTTTACGACAACTATGATAAAATTCTGAAGAAAAAATAAAAAAATTTTCATACTTCTTGCTTTTATTTA
AACCATTGAATGATTTCTTTTGAACAAAACTACCTGTTTCACCAAAGGAAATAGAAAGAAAAAATCAATT
AGAAGAAAACAAAAAACAAAAGATCTATGCCAAAGAAGAAGAGAAAGGTTGGTTCTCGTTTCAACAAGCT
CGACCTCAATCTTCTGGTCGCCCTGGATGCACTGCTCACGGAGATGAGCATCAGCCGCGCCGCCGAAAAG
ATCCATCTGAGCCAGTCGGCCATGAGCAATGCCCTGGCGCGGCTGCGCGAGTATTTCGATGATGAATTGC
TGATCCAGGTGGGCCGGCGCATGGAGCCCACGCCGCGCGCCGAGGTGCTCAAGGATGCGGTGCATGATGT
GCTGCGGCGTATCGATGGCTCCATCGCGGCGCTGCCGGCCTTCGTGCCGGCCGAGTCCACGCGCGAGTTT
CGCATCTCGGTTTCGGACTTTACGCTCTCCGTCCTCATCCCCCGGGTGCTGGCGCGCGCGCACGCCGAGG
GCAAGCACATCCGCTTTGCCCTGATGCCGCAGGTGCAAGACCCGACCCGCTCGCTGGATCGGGCCGAGGT
GGACCTGCTGGTCTTGCCGCAGGAATTCTGCACGCCCGATCATCCTGCCGAAGAGGTCTTCCGCGAACGG
CATGTCTGCGTGGTCTGGCGCGACAGTGCGCTGGCGCAAGGCGAGCTGACGCTGGAACGCTACATGGCCT
CAGGCCATGTGGTGATGGTGCCGCCTGGGGCCAATGCGTCGTCGGTGGAGGCGTGGATGGCCAGGAAGCT
GGGCTTTGCGCGCCGGGTGGAAGTGACCAGCTTCAGCTTCGCTTCTGCGCTGGCGCTGGTACAGGGGACG
GACCGCATCGCCACGGTGCATGCCCGGCTGGCGCAGCTGCTGGCTCCGCAATGGCCGGTGGTGATCAAGG
AGAGTCCGCTGTCGCTGGGCGAGATGCGGCAGATGATGCAGTGGCATCGCTACCGCAGCAATGATCCTGG
CATCCAGTGGCTGCGTCGGGTGTTTCTGGAGAGTGCGCAGGAGATGGATGCGGCGCTGCCAGGCATCTGC
GGATCCGATCCAAAAAAGAAGAGAAAGGTAGATCCAAAAAAGAAGAGAAAGGTATAACTCGAGTGGCATT
GAATTGAATTGAAATCGATAGATCAATTTTTTTCTTTTCTCTTTCCCCATCCTTTACGCTAAAATAATAG
TTTATTTTATTTTTTGAATATTTTTTATTTATATACGTATATATAGACTATTATTTATCTTTTAATGATT
ATTAAGATTTTTATTAAAAAAAAATTCGCTCCTCTTTTAATGCCTTTATGCAGTTTTTTTTTCCCATTCG
ATATTTCTATGTGCTGCCAAACCAGATGTCAACACAGCTACAACGAAGCTTCGTCTTTTCTTGAAGAAAA
GAGGAAGCTCGCTAAATGGGATTCCACTTTCCGTTCCCTGCCAGCTGATGGAAAAAGGTTAGTGGAACGA
TGAAGAATAAAAAGAGAGATCCACTGAGGTGAAATTTCAGCTGACAGCGAGTTTCATGATCGTGATGAAC
AATGGTAACGAGTTGTGGCTGTTGCCAGGGAGGGTGGTTCTCACCAAATCGCTACTTGGGTTTGAGATTG
GTAAAATTGATTGTTTGGATGGCAATCATCTATGGAATGGATATTATATAACAAAGAAGAAATAATGAAC
TGATTCTCTTCCTCCTTCTTGTCCTTTCTTAATTCTGTTGTAATTACCTTCCTTTGTAATTTTTTTTGTA
ATTATTCTTCTTAATAATCCAAACAAACACACATATTACAATAAGATCTATGGTTTCAAAGGGCGAAGAA
GACAATATGGCTATTATTAAGGAATTCATGAGATTCAAGGTCCACATGGAAGGTTCTGTCAACGGTCACG
AATTCGAAATTGAAGGTGAAGGTGAAGGTAGACCATACGAAGGTACCCAAACCGCTAAGTTGAAGGTCAC
CAAGGGTGGTCCATTGCCATTCGCTTGGGATATTTTGTCTCCACAATTCATGTACGGTTCTAAGGCTTAC
GTCAAGCACCCAGCTGATATTCCAGATTACTTGAAGTTGTCTTTCCCAGAAGGTTTCAAGTGGGAAAGAG
TCATGAACTTCGAAGATGGTGGTGTCGTCACCGTCACCCAAGATTCTTCTTTGCAAGATGGTGAATTCAT
TTACAAGGTCAAGTTGAGAGGTACCAACTTCCCATCTGATGGTCCAGTCATGCAAAAGAAGACCATGGGT
TGGGAAGCTTCTTCTGAAAGAATGTACCCAGAAGATGGTGCTTTGAAGGGTGAAATTAAGCAAAGATTGA
AGTTGAAGGATGGTGGTCACTACGATGCTGAAGTCAAGACCACCTACAAGGCTAAGAAGCCAGTCCAATT
GCCAGGTGCTTACAACGTCAACATTAAGTTGGATATTACCTCTCACAACGAAGATTACACCATTGTCGAA
CAATACGAAAGAGCTGAAGGTAGACACTCTACCGGTGGTATGGATGAATTGTACAAGTAAATCCTAACTC
GAGATAAAGCAATCTTGATGAGGATAATGATTTTTTTTTGAATATACATAAATACTACCGTTTTTCTGCT
AGATTTTGTGATGACGTAAATAAGTACATATTACTTTTTAAGCCAAGACAAGATTAAGCATTAACTTTAC
CCTTTTCTTTCTAAGTTTCAATATTAGTTATCACTGTTTAAAAGTTATGGCGAGAACGTCGGCGGTTAAA
ATATATTACCCTGAACGGCTGAGCAGTTACAGAGATGTTACGAACCACTAGTGCACTGCAGTACACGGTT
TCCTTGAAATTTTTTTGATTCGGTAATCTCCGAACAGAAGGAAGAACGAAGGAAGGAGCACAGACTTAGA
TTGGTATATATACGCATATGTAGTGTTGAAGAAACATGAAATTGCCCAGTATTCTTAACCCAACTGCACA
GAACAAAAACGTGCAGGAAACGAAGATAAATCATGTCGAAAGCTACATATAAGGAACGTGCTGCTACTCA
TCCTAGTCCTGTTGCTGCCAAGCTATTTAATATCATGCACGAAAAGCAAACAAACTTGTGTGCTTCATTG
GATGTTCGTACCACCAAGGAATTACTGGAGTTAGTTGAAGCATTAGGTCCCAAAATTTGTTTACTAAAAA
CACATGTGGATATCTTGACTGATTTTTCCATGGAGGGCACAGTTAAGCCGCTAAAGGCATTATCCGCCAA
GTACAATTTTTTACTCTTCGAGGACAGAAAATTTGCTGACATTGGTAATACAGTCAAATTGCAGTACTCT
GCGGGTGTATACAGAATAGCAGAATGGGCAGACATTACGAATGCACACGGTGTGGTGGGCCCAGGTATTG
TTAGCGGTTTGAAGCAGGCGGCAGAAGAAGTAACAAAGGAACCTAGAGGCCTTTTGATGTTAGCAGAATT
GTCATGCAAGGGCTCCCTATCTACTGGAGAATATACTAAGGGTACTGTTGACATTGCGAAGAGCGACAAA
GATTTTGTTATCGGCTTTATTGCTCAAAGAGACATGGGTGGAAGAGATGAAGGTTACGATTGGTTGATTA
TGACACCCGGTGTGGGTTTAGATGACAAGGGAGATGCATTGGGTCAACAGTATAGAACCGTGGATGATGT
GGTTTCTACAGGATCTGACATTATTATTGTTGGAAGAGGACTATTTGCAAAGGGAAGGGATGCTAAGGTA
GAGGGTGAACGTTACAGAAAAGCAGGCTGGGAAGCATATTTGAGAAGATGCGGCCAGCAAAACTAAAAAA
CTGTATTATAAGTAAATGCATGTATACTAAACTCACAAATTAGAGCTTCAATTTAATTATATCAGTTATT
ACCCGAGTAGAGCACTTGAATCCACTGCCCCGGGAATCTCGGTCGTAATGATTTCTATAATGACGAAAAA
AAAAAAATTGGAAAGAAAAAGCTTCATGGCCTTTATAAAAAGGAACTATCCAATACCTCGCCAGAACCAA
GTAACAGTATTTTACGGGGCACAAATCAAGAACAATAAGACAGGACTGTAAAGATGGACGCATTGAACTC
CAAAGAACAACAAGAGTTCCAAAAAGTAGTGGAACAAAAGCAAATGAAGGATTTCATGCGTTTGTACTCT
AATCTGGTAGAAAGATGTTTCACAGACTGTGTCAATGACTTCACAACATCAAAGCTAACCAATAAGGAAC
AAACATGCATCATGAAGTGCTCAGAAAAGTTCTTGAAGCATAGCGAACGTGTAGGGCAGCGTTTCCAAGA
ACAAAACGCTGCCTTGGGACAAGGCTTGGGCCGATAAGGTGTACTGGCGTATATATATCTAATTATGTAT
CTCTGGTGTAGCCCATTTTTAGCATGTAAATATAAAGACCGAGCGGCCGCGTGTTACAACCAATTAACCA
ATTCTGATTAGAAAAACTCATCGAGCATCAAATGAAACTGCAATTTATTCATATCAGGATTATCAATACC
ATATTTTTGAAAAAGCCGTTTCTGTAATGAAGGAGAAAACTCACCGAGGCAGTTCCATAGGATGGCAAGA
TCCTGGTATCGGTCTGCGATTCCGACTCGTCCAACATCAATACAACCTATTAATTTCCCCTCGTCAAAAA
TAAGGTTATCAAGTGAGAAATCACCATGAGTGACGACTGAATCCGGTGAGAATGGCAAAAGCTTATGCAT
TTCTTTCCAGACTTGTTCAACAGGCCAGCCATTACGCTCGTCATCAAAATCACTCGCATCAACCAAACCG
TTATTCATTCGTGATTGCGCCTGAGCGAGGCGAAATACGCGATCGCTGTTAAAAGGACAATTACAAACAG
GAATCGAATGCAACCGGCGCAGGAACACTGCCAGCGCATCAACAATATTTTCACCTGAATCAGGATATTC
TTCTAATACCTGGAATGCTGTTTTCCCGGGGATCGCAGTGGTGAGTAACCATGCATCATCAGGAGTACGG
ATAAAATGCTTGATGGTCGGAAGAGGCATAAATTCCGTCAGCCAGTTTAGTCTGACCATCTCATCTGTAA
CATCATTGGCAACGCTACCTTTGCCATGTTTCAGAAACAACTCTGGCGCATCGGGCTTCCCATACAATCG
ATAGATTGTCGCACCTGATTGCCCGACATTATCGCGAGCCCATTTATACCCATATAAATCAGCATCCATG
TTGGAATTTAATCGCGGCCTGGAGCAAGACGTTTCCCGTTGAATATGGCTCATAACACCCCTTGTATTAC
TGTTTATGTAAGCAGACAGTTTTATTGTTCATGATGATATATTTTTATCTTGTGCAATGTAACATCAGAG
ATTTTGAGACACAACGTGGCTTTGTTGAATAAATCGAACTTTTGCTGAGTTGAAGGATCAGTCATGACCA
AAATCCCTTAACGTGAGTTTTCGTTCCACTGAGCGTCAGACCCCGTAGAAAAGATCAAAGGATCTTCTTG
AGATCCTTTTTTTCTGCGCGTAATCTGCTGCTTGCAAACAAAAAAACCACCGCTACCAGCGGTGGTTTGT
TTGCCGGATCAAGAGCTACCAACTCTTTTTCCGAAGGTAACTGGCTTCAGCAGAGCGCAGATACCAAATA
CTGTTCTTCTAGTGTAGCCGTAGTTAGGCCACCACTTCAAGAACTCTGTAGCACCGCCTACATACCTCGC
TCTGCTAATCCTGTTACCAGTGGCTGCTGCCAGTGGCGATAAGTCGTGTCTTACCGGGTTGGACTCAAGA
CGATAGTTACCGGATAAGGCGCAGCGGTCGGGCTGAACGGGGGGTTCGTGCACACAGCCCAGCTTGGAGC
GAACGACCTACACCGAACTGAGATACCTACAGCGTGAGCTATGAGAAAGCGCCACGCTTCCCGAAGGGAG
AAAGGCGGACAGGTATCCGGTAAGCGGCAGGGTCGGAACAGGAGAGCGCACGAGGGAGCTTCCAGGGGGA
AACGCCTGGTATCTTTATAGTCCTGTCGGGTTTCGCCACCTCTGACTTGAGCGTCGATTTTTGTGATGCT
CGTCAGGGGGGCGGAGCCTATGGAAAAACGCCAGCAACGCGGCCTTTTTACGGTTCCTGGCCTTTTGCTG
GCCTTTTGCTCACATGTTCTTTCCTGCGTTATCCCCTGATTCTGTGGATAACCGT
