Features (pLannotate 1.2.2; 10 found; start..end, strand, type, name):
    137..157     -  CDS            SV40 NLS: nuclear localization signal of SV40 (simian virus 40) large T antigen
    161..181     -  CDS            SV40 NLS: nuclear localization signal of SV40 (simian virus 40) large T antigen
   2098..2454    -  CDS            GEA2 (fragment): GEA2_YEAST - Experimental evidence at protein level: Swiss-Prot protein existence level 1. Activates the ARF proteins by exchanging bound GDP for free GTP. Plays a role in maintaining mitochondrial morphology (PubMed:25190516). From Saccharomyces cerevisiae (strain ATCC 204508 / S288c) (Baker's yeast).
   2561..3149    -  rep_origin     ori: high-copy-number ColE1/pMB1/pBR322/pUC origin of replication
   3374..4189    +  CDS            KanR: aminoglycoside phosphotransferase; aph(3')-Ia; confers resistance to kanamycin in bacteria or G418 (Geneticin®) in eukaryotes
   4303..4563    -  CDS            TIM9: TIM9_YEAST - Experimental evidence at protein level: Swiss-Prot protein existence level 1. Mitochondrial intermembrane chaperone that participates in the import and insertion of multi-pass transmembrane proteins into the mitochondrial inner membrane. Also required for the transfer of beta- barrel precursors from the TOM complex to the sorting and assembly machinery (SAM complex) of the outer membrane. Acts as a chaperone-like protein that protects the hydrophobic precursors from aggregation and guide them through the mitochondrial intermembrane space. Compared to TIM10, it may have a strong st
   4831..5634    -  CDS            URA3: orotidine-5'-phosphate decarboxylase, required for uracil biosynthesis; S. cerevisiae URA3; yeast auxotrophic marker, counterselectable with 5-fluoroorotic acid (5-FOA)
   5635..5811    -  promoter       URA3 promoter (fragment): S. cerevisiae URA3
   6100..6807    -  CDS            mCherry: mCherry is a basic (constitutively fluorescent) red fluorescent protein published in 2004, derived from Discosoma sp.. It is reported to be a very rapidly-maturing monomer with low acid sensitivity.
   7265..123     -  terminator     PGK1 terminator (fragment) (across the origin): S. cerevisae PGK1; transcription terminator for 3-phosphoglycerate kinase gene
>Addgene plasmid #134411 | S3_008_026_096 | addgene full sequence | sequence record 266891 | Addgene NGS Result
TAGTCTATATATACGTATATAAATAAAAAATATTCAAAAAATAAAATAAACTATTATTTTAGCGTAAAGG
ATGGGGAAAGAGAAAAGAAAAAAATTGATCTATCGATTTCAATTCAATTCAATGCCACTCGAGTTATACC
TTTCTCTTCTTTTTTGGATCTACCTTTCTCTTCTTTTTTGGATCGGATCCGCAGATGCCTGGCAGCCTGG
TCTCAGGATCCGCAGATGCCTGGCAGCGCCGCATCCATCTCCTGCGCACTCTCCAGAAACACCCGACGCA
GCCACTGGATGCCAGGATCATTGCTGCGGTAGCGATGCCACTGCATCATCTGCCGCATCTCGCCCAGCGA
CAGCGGACTCTCCTTGATCACCACCGGCCATTGCGGAGCCAGCAGCTGCGCCAGCCGGGCATGCACCGTG
GCGATGCGGTCCGTCCCCTGTACCAGCGCCAGCGCAGAAGCGAAGCTGAAGCTGGTCACTTCCACCCGGC
GCGCAAAGCCCAGCTTCCTGGCCATCCACGCCTCCACCGACGACGCATTGGCCCCAGGCGGCACCATCAC
CACATGGCCTGAGGCCATGTAGCGTTCCAGCGTCAGCTCGCCTTGCGCCAGCGCACTGTCGCGCCAGACC
ACGCAGACATGCCGTTCGCGGAAGACCTCTTCGGCAGGATGATCGGGCGTGCAGAATTCCTGCGGCAAGA
CCAGCAGGTCCACCTCGGCCCGATCCAGCGAGCGGGTCGGGTCTTGCACCTGCGGCATCAGGGCAAAGCG
GATGTGCTTGCCCTCGGCGTGCGCGCGCGCCAGCACCCGGGGGATGAGGACGGAGAGCGTAAAGTCCGAA
ACCGAGATGCGAAACTCGCGCGTGGACTCGGCCGGCACGAAGGCCGGCAGCGCCGCGATGGAGCCATCGA
TACGCCGCAGCACATCATGCACCGCATCCTTGAGCACCTCGGCGCGCGGCGTGGGCTCCATGCGCCGGCC
CACCTGGATCAGCAATTCATCATCGAAATACTCGCGCAGCCGCGCCAGGGCATTGCTCATGGCCGACTGG
CTCAGATGGATCTTTTCGGCGGCGCGGCTGATGCTCATCTCCGTGAGCAGTGCATCCAGGGCGACCAGAA
GATTGAGGTCGAGCTTGTTGAAACGAGAACCAACCTTTCTCTTCTTCTTTGGCATAGATCTTTTGTTTTT
TGTTTTCTTCTAATTGATTTTTTCTTTCTATTTCCTTTGGTGAAACAGGTAGTTTTGTTCAAAAGAAATC
ATTCAATGGTTTAAATAAAAGCAAGAAGTATGAAAATTTTTTTATTTTTTCTTCAGAATTTTATCATAGT
TGTCGTAAAATAACGAGGTCGGGTAACGTGTTTGGTGTACTGAGGTCTTTTTTAAAAGAAGCTCCAGCAA
GAAAGAGTTTTGTGTGATGGCTAATGAAGTGTCAATTGCATTTGGAAAGCAGCCTGATTTCTTGGGCGTG
AATATGAAATTCTTCTTTTGTTATTTTATAATATGAAGTATGAATGAAAACATAAAGCGCGCTGAGACAA
CGACTGTTCAATGTAAAATAAAGAAAATCTATCGTTCTCAAGACGTGGTCCCATTTTTTTTTACTTTGAA
TTTCGTCAGCAGTGTGACATGGTTAGAATGTAACCCCACATTTGCAAAGAGATTGTTACAGGAGCGTTCT
AATTGTCCCGTACTGGTACATTCATAAGTGAAAAGAAAGCCATATCGGGCGCGCTGGTTTGTGAGCCACA
GAAACCGGACAAGGCACTTCTTGAATACTTCCCAAGGAAAGCGCCAAGGTTTACGGTTCTGATGGGAATG
CAGGGGGGAATCTAGTCTTGAAGTATCCTTATTCCTTAAAAAAAATATTGGACATCCTCTTCGTTCGTCT
GCAATTATCGGCCAGTTCAGTCTAGATGCGAATTCAGGGGTAATGTTATCCATGTGGGCTTTATGGACCC
TGAAACCACAGCCACATTAACCTTCTTTGATGGTCAAAACTTATCCTTCACCATAAATATGCCTCGCAAA
AAAGGTAATTAACATATATAGAATTACATTATTTATGAAATATCATCACTATCTCTTAGCATCTTTAATC
CTTTTCTACATCAGATAACTTCGGTTTGTTATCATCGTCTGTATTGTCATCAATTGGCGCAGTAGCCTCA
ATTTCAACGTCGTTTGACTCTGGTGTTTGTTCATGTGCAGATCCATGAGATGATGAACCGTTGCCCTTCT
CAATACTCTTCTTATCAAGTATTAATTGCTGTAGCTTTTTTTCAATATCTGAGTCCTCTACAAATTTATT
GAAAATACTCAAAATTTTCAAAAACGTTTCGTTGCTTGTCTTGCCTAGTTTCAAATAATGCAAATAAACA
TTTGAAATTATTGTTAATATGGATGAAATGAGGATTTTCTGATCTTCCTGTGTTTCACTCGAATTTAGCA
TTGGCGGCCGCACGGTTATCCACAGAATCAGGGGATAACGCAGGAAAGAACATGTGAGCAAAAGGCCAGC
AAAAGGCCAGGAACCGTAAAAAGGCCGCGTTGCTGGCGTTTTTCCATAGGCTCCGCCCCCCTGACGAGCA
TCACAAAAATCGACGCTCAAGTCAGAGGTGGCGAAACCCGACAGGACTATAAAGATACCAGGCGTTTCCC
CCTGGAAGCTCCCTCGTGCGCTCTCCTGTTCCGACCCTGCCGCTTACCGGATACCTGTCCGCCTTTCTCC
CTTCGGGAAGCGTGGCGCTTTCTCATAGCTCACGCTGTAGGTATCTCAGTTCGGTGTAGGTCGTTCGCTC
CAAGCTGGGCTGTGTGCACGAACCCCCCGTTCAGCCCGACCGCTGCGCCTTATCCGGTAACTATCGTCTT
GAGTCCAACCCGGTAAGACACGACTTATCGCCACTGGCAGCAGCCACTGGTAACAGGATTAGCAGAGCGA
GGTATGTAGGCGGTGCTACAGAGTTCTTGAAGTGGTGGCCTAACTACGGCTACACTAGAAGAACAGTATT
TGGTATCTGCGCTCTGCTGAAGCCAGTTACCTTCGGAAAAAGAGTTGGTAGCTCTTGATCCGGCAAACAA
ACCACCGCTGGTAGCGGTGGTTTTTTTGTTTGCAAGCAGCAGATTACGCGCAGAAAAAAAGGATCTCAAG
AAGATCCTTTGATCTTTTCTACGGGGTCTGACGCTCAGTGGAACGAAAACTCACGTTAAGGGATTTTGGT
CATGACTGATCCTTCAACTCAGCAAAAGTTCGATTTATTCAACAAAGCCACGTTGTGTCTCAAAATCTCT
GATGTTACATTGCACAAGATAAAAATATATCATCATGAACAATAAAACTGTCTGCTTACATAAACAGTAA
TACAAGGGGTGTTATGAGCCATATTCAACGGGAAACGTCTTGCTCCAGGCCGCGATTAAATTCCAACATG
GATGCTGATTTATATGGGTATAAATGGGCTCGCGATAATGTCGGGCAATCAGGTGCGACAATCTATCGAT
TGTATGGGAAGCCCGATGCGCCAGAGTTGTTTCTGAAACATGGCAAAGGTAGCGTTGCCAATGATGTTAC
AGATGAGATGGTCAGACTAAACTGGCTGACGGAATTTATGCCTCTTCCGACCATCAAGCATTTTATCCGT
ACTCCTGATGATGCATGGTTACTCACCACTGCGATCCCCGGGAAAACAGCATTCCAGGTATTAGAAGAAT
ATCCTGATTCAGGTGAAAATATTGTTGATGCGCTGGCAGTGTTCCTGCGCCGGTTGCATTCGATTCCTGT
TTGTAATTGTCCTTTTAACAGCGATCGCGTATTTCGCCTCGCTCAGGCGCAATCACGAATGAATAACGGT
TTGGTTGATGCGAGTGATTTTGATGACGAGCGTAATGGCTGGCCTGTTGAACAAGTCTGGAAAGAAATGC
ATAAGCTTTTGCCATTCTCACCGGATTCAGTCGTCACTCATGGTGATTTCTCACTTGATAACCTTATTTT
TGACGAGGGGAAATTAATAGGTTGTATTGATGTTGGACGAGTCGGAATCGCAGACCGATACCAGGATCTT
GCCATCCTATGGAACTGCCTCGGTGAGTTTTCTCCTTCATTACAGAAACGGCTTTTTCAAAAATATGGTA
TTGATAATCCTGATATGAATAAATTGCAGTTTCATTTGATGCTCGATGAGTTTTTCTAATCAGAATTGGT
TAATTGGTTGTAACACGCGGCCGCTCGGTCTTTATATTTACATGCTAAAAATGGGCTACACCAGAGATAC
ATAATTAGATATATATACGCCAGTACACCTTATCGGCCCAAGCCTTGTCCCAAGGCAGCGTTTTGTTCTT
GGAAACGCTGCCCTACACGTTCGCTATGCTTCAAGAACTTTTCTGAGCACTTCATGATGCATGTTTGTTC
CTTATTGGTTAGCTTTGATGTTGTGAAGTCATTGACACAGTCTGTGAAACATCTTTCTACCAGATTAGAG
TACAAACGCATGAAATCCTTCATTTGCTTTTGTTCCACTACTTTTTGGAACTCTTGTTGTTCTTTGGAGT
TCAATGCGTCCATCTTTACAGTCCTGTCTTATTGTTCTTGATTTGTGCCCCGTAAAATACTGTTACTTGG
TTCTGGCGAGGTATTGGATAGTTCCTTTTTATAAAGGCCATGAAGCTTTTTCTTTCCAATTTTTTTTTTT
TCGTCATTATAGAAATCATTACGACCGAGATTCCCGGGGCAGTGGATTCAAGTGCTCTACTCGGGTAATA
ACTGATATAATTAAATTGAAGCTCTAATTTGTGAGTTTAGTATACATGCATTTACTTATAATACAGTTTT
TTAGTTTTGCTGGCCGCATCTTCTCAAATATGCTTCCCAGCCTGCTTTTCTGTAACGTTCACCCTCTACC
TTAGCATCCCTTCCCTTTGCAAATAGTCCTCTTCCAACAATAATAATGTCAGATCCTGTAGAAACCACAT
CATCCACGGTTCTATACTGTTGACCCAATGCATCTCCCTTGTCATCTAAACCCACACCGGGTGTCATAAT
CAACCAATCGTAACCTTCATCTCTTCCACCCATGTCTCTTTGAGCAATAAAGCCGATAACAAAATCTTTG
TCGCTCTTCGCAATGTCAACAGTACCCTTAGTATATTCTCCAGTAGATAGGGAGCCCTTGCATGACAATT
CTGCTAACATCAAAAGGCCTCTAGGTTCCTTTGTTACTTCTTCTGCCGCCTGCTTCAAACCGCTAACAAT
ACCTGGGCCCACCACACCGTGTGCATTCGTAATGTCTGCCCATTCTGCTATTCTGTATACACCCGCAGAG
TACTGCAATTTGACTGTATTACCAATGTCAGCAAATTTTCTGTCCTCGAAGAGTAAAAAATTGTACTTGG
CGGATAATGCCTTTAGCGGCTTAACTGTGCCCTCCATGGAAAAATCAGTCAAGATATCCACATGTGTTTT
TAGTAAACAAATTTTGGGACCTAATGCTTCAACTAACTCCAGTAATTCCTTGGTGGTACGAACATCCAAT
GAAGCACACAAGTTTGTTTGCTTTTCGTGCATGATATTAAATAGCTTGGCAGCAACAGGACTAGGATGAG
TAGCAGCACGTTCCTTATATGTAGCTTTCGACATGATTTATCTTCGTTTCCTGCACGTTTTTGTTCTGTG
CAGTTGGGTTAAGAATACTGGGCAATTTCATGTTTCTTCAACACTACATATGCGTATATATACCAATCTA
AGTCTGTGCTCCTTCCTTCGTTCTTCCTTCTGTTCGGAGATTACCGAATCAAAAAAATTTCAAGGAAACC
GTGTACTGCAGTGCACTAGTGGTTCGTAACATCTCTGTAACTGCTCAGCCGTTCAGGGTAATATATTTTA
ACCGCCGACGTTCTCGCCATAACTTTTAAACAGTGATAACTAATATTGAAACTTAGAAAGAAAAGGGTAA
AGTTAATGCTTAATCTTGTCTTGGCTTAAAAAGTAATATGTACTTATTTACGTCATCACAAAATCTAGCA
GAAAAACGGTAGTATTTATGTATATTCAAAAAAAAATCATTATCCTCATCAAGATTGCTTTATCTCGAGT
TAGGATTTACTTGTACAATTCATCCATACCACCGGTAGAGTGTCTACCTTCAGCTCTTTCGTATTGTTCG
ACAATGGTGTAATCTTCGTTGTGAGAGGTAATATCCAACTTAATGTTGACGTTGTAAGCACCTGGCAATT
GGACTGGCTTCTTAGCCTTGTAGGTGGTCTTGACTTCAGCATCGTAGTGACCACCATCCTTCAACTTCAA
TCTTTGCTTAATTTCACCCTTCAAAGCACCATCTTCTGGGTACATTCTTTCAGAAGAAGCTTCCCAACCC
ATGGTCTTCTTTTGCATGACTGGACCATCAGATGGGAAGTTGGTACCTCTCAACTTGACCTTGTAAATGA
ATTCACCATCTTGCAAAGAAGAATCTTGGGTGACGGTGACGACACCACCATCTTCGAAGTTCATGACTCT
TTCCCACTTGAAACCTTCTGGGAAAGACAACTTCAAGTAATCTGGAATATCAGCTGGGTGCTTGACGTAA
GCCTTAGAACCGTACATGAATTGTGGAGACAAAATATCCCAAGCGAATGGCAATGGACCACCCTTGGTGA
CCTTCAACTTAGCGGTTTGGGTACCTTCGTATGGTCTACCTTCACCTTCACCTTCAATTTCGAATTCGTG
ACCGTTGACAGAACCTTCCATGTGGACCTTGAATCTCATGAATTCCTTAATAATAGCCATATTGTCTTCT
TCGCCCTTTGAAACCATAGATCTTATTGTAATATGTGTGTTTGTTTGGATTATTAAGAAGAATAATTACA
AAAAAAATTACAAAGGAAGGTAATTACAACAGAATTAAGAAAGGACAAGAAGGAGGAAGAGAATCAGTTC
ATTATTTCTTCTTTGTTATATAATATCCATTCCATAGATGATTGCCATCCAAACAATCAATTTTACCAAT
CTCAAACCCAAGTAGCGATTTGGTGAGAACCACCCTCCCTGGCAACAGCCACAACTCGTTACCATTGTTC
ATCACGATCATGAAACTCGCTGTCAGCTGAAATTTCACCTCAGTGGATCTCTCTTTTTATTCTTCATCGT
TCCACTAACCTTTTTCCATCAGCTGGCAGGGAACGGAAAGTGGAATCCCATTTAGCGAGCTTCCTCTTTT
CTTCAAGAAAAGACGAAGCTTCGTTGTAGCTGTGTTGACATCTGGTTTGGCAGCACATAGAAATATCGAA
TGGGAAAAAAAAACTGCATAAAGGCATTAAAAGAGGAGCGAATTTTTTTTTAATAAAAATCTTAATAATC
ATTAAAAGATAAATAA
